>Addgene plasmid #157368 | pD649-HAsp-TNFRSF8-COMP5AP-AviTag-9xHis | depositor full sequence | sequence record 303845 | Full Sequence
TTTCAATATTATTGAAGCATTTATCAGGGTTATTGTCTCATGAGCGGATACATATTTGAATGTATTTAGA
AAAATAAACAAATAGGGGTCAGTGTTACAACCAATTAACCAATTCTGAACATTATCGCGAGCCCATTTAT
ACCTGAATATGGCTCATAACACCCCTTGCTCATGACCAAAATCCCTTAACGTGAGTTACGCGCGCGTCGT
TCCACTGAGCGTCAGACCCCGTAGAAAAGATCAAAGGATCTTCTTGAGATCCTTTTTTTCTGCGCGTAAT
CTGCTGCTTGCAAACAAAAAAACCACCGCTACCAGCGGTGGTTTGTTTGCCGGATCAAGAGCTACCAACT
CTTTTTCCGAAGGTAACTGGCTTCAGCAGAGCGCAGATACCAAATACTGTTCTTCTAGTGTAGCCGTAGT
TAGCCCACCACTTCAAGAACTCTGTAGCACCGCCTACATACCTCGCTCTGCTAATCCTGTTACCAGTGGC
TGCTGCCAGTGGCGATAAGTCGTGTCTTACCGGGTTGGACTCAAGACGATAGTTACCGGATAAGGCGCAG
CGGTCGGGCTGAACGGGGGGTTCGTGCACACAGCCCAGCTTGGAGCGAACGACCTACACCGAACTGAGAT
ACCTACAGCGTGAGCTATGAGAAAGCGCCACGCTTCCCGAAGGGAGAAAGGCGGACAGGTATCCGGTAAG
CGGCAGGGTCGGAACAGGAGAGCGCACGAGGGAGCTTCCAGGGGGAAACGCCTGGTATCTTTATAGTCCT
GTCGGGTTTCGCCACCTCTGACTTGAGCGTCGATTTTTGTGATGCTCGTCAGGGGGGCGGAGCCTATGGA
AAAACGCCAGCAACGCGGCCTTTTTACGGTTCCTGGCCTTTTGCTGGCCTTTTGCTCACATGTTCTTTCC
TGCGTTATCCCCTGATTCTGTGGATAACCGTATTACCGCCTTTGAGTGAGCTGATACCGCTCGCCGCAGC
CGAACGACCGAGCGCAGCGAGTCAGTGAGCGAGGAAGCGGAAGGCGAGAGTAGGGAACTGCCAGGCATCA
AACTAAGCAGAAGGCCCCTGACGGATGGCCTTTTTGCGTTTCTACAAACTCTTTCTGTGTTGTAAAACGA
CGGCCAGTCTTAAGCTCGGGCCCCCTGGGCGGTTCTGATAACGAGTAATCGTTAATCCGCAAATAACGTA
AAAACCCGCTTCGGCGGGTTTTTTTATGGGGGGAGTTTAGGGAAAGAGCATTTGTCAGAATATTTAAGGG
CGCCTGTCACTTTGCTTGATATATGAGAATTATTTAACCTTATAAATGAGAAAAAAGCAACGCACTTTAA
ATAAGATACGTTGCTTTTTCGATTGATGAACACCTATAATTAAACTATTCATCTATTATTTATGATTTTT
TGTATATACAATATTTCTAGTTTGTTAAAGAGAATTAAGAAAATAAATCTCGAAAATAATAAAGGGAAAA
TCAGTTTTTGATATCAAAATTATACATGTCAACGATAATACAAAATATAATACAAACTATAAGATGTTAT
CAGTATTTATTATCATTTAGAATAAATTTTGTGTCGCCCTTAATTGTGAGCGGATAACAATTACGAGCTT
CATGCACAGTGGCGTTGACTCAATATTGGCCATTAGCCATATTATTCATTGGTTATATAGCATAAATCAA
TATTGGCTATTGGCCATTGCATACGTTGTATCTATATCATAATATGTACATTTATATTGGCTCATGTCCA
ATATGACCGCCATGTTGGCATTGATTATTGACTAGTTATTAATAGTAATCAATTACGGGGTCATTAGTTC
ATAGCCCATATATGGAGTTCCGCGTTACATAACTTACGGTAAATGGCCCGCCTGGCTGACCGCCCAACGA
CCCCCGCCCATTGACGTCAATAATGACGTATGTTCCCATAGTAACGCCAATAGGGACTTTCCATTGACGT
CAATGGGTGGAGTATTTACGGTAAACTGCCCACTTGGCAGTACATCAAGTGTATCATATGCCAAGTACGC
CCCCTATTGACGTCAATGACGGTAAATGGCCCGCCTGGCATTATGCCCAGTACATGACCTTATGGGACTT
TCCTACTTGGCAGTACATCTACGTATTAGTCATCGCTATTACCATGGTGATGCGGTTTTGGCAGTACATC
AATGGGCGTGGATAGCGGTTTGACTCACGGGGATTTCCAAGTCTCCACCCCATTGACGTCAATGGGAGTT
TGTTTTGGCACCAAAATCAACGGGACTTTCCAAAATGTCGTAACAACTCCGCCCCATTGACGCAAATGGG
CGGTAGGCGTGTACGGTGGGAGGTCTATATAAGCAGAGCTCGTTTAGTGAACCGTCAGATCGCCTGGAGA
CGCCATCCACGCTGTTTTGACCTCCATAGAAGACACCGGGACCGATCCAGCCTCCGCGGCCGGGAACGGT
GCATTGGAACGCGGATTCCCCGTGCCAAGAGTGACGTAAGTACCGCCTATAGAGTCTATAGGCCCACCCC
CTTGGCTTCGTTAGAACGCGGCTACAATTAATACATAACCTTATGTATCATACACATACGATTTAGGTGA
CACTATAGAATAACATCCACTTTGCCTTTCTCTCCACAGGTGTCCACTCCCAGGTCCAACTGCACCTCGG
TTCTATCGAAAACGCGCCTGCTAGCGCCACCATGAAGACCATCATTGCCCTGAGCTACATCTTCTGCCTG
GTGTTCGCTGCGGCCGCCTTTCCACAAGACAGACCCTTCGAGGATACCTGCCACGGCAACCCCAGCCACT
ACTACGATAAGGCCGTGCGGAGATGCTGCTACAGATGCCCCATGGGACTGTTCCCCACACAGCAGTGCCC
TCAGAGGCCTACCGATTGCAGAAAGCAGTGCGAGCCCGACTACTACCTGGACGAGGCCGATAGATGTACC
GCCTGCGTGACCTGCAGCAGAGATGACCTGGTGGAAAAGACCCCTTGCGCCTGGAACAGCAGCAGAGTGT
GCGAGTGTAGACCCGGCATGTTCTGTAGCACCAGCGCCGTGAATAGCTGCGCCAGATGCTTCTTCCACAG
CGTGTGTCCTGCCGGCATGATCGTGAAGTTTCCCGGCACAGCCCAGAAAAACACCGTGTGCGAACCTGCC
TCTCCTGGCGTTAGTCCTGCCTGTGCCTCTCCAGAGAACTGCAAAGAGCCTAGCAGCGGCACAATCCCTC
AGGCCAAGCCTACACCTGTGTCTCCAGCCACAAGCAGCGCCAGCACAATGCCTGTTAGAGGCGGAACCAG
ACTGGCCCAAGAAGCCGCCAGCAAGCTGACAAGAGCCCCTGATAGCCCTAGCTCCGTGGGCAGACCTAGC
TCTGATCCTGGCCTGTCTCCTACACAGCCCTGTCCTGAAGGCAGCGGCGACTGTAGGAAACAGTGCGAAC
CAGATTACTATCTCGATGAGGCCGGCAGATGCACAGCCTGTGTGTCTTGTAGCAGGGACGACCTGGTCGA
GAAAACTCCCTGTGCTTGGAACAGCTCCCGGACCTGCGAATGCAGACCTGGAATGATCTGTGCCACCTCC
GCCACCAACTCTTGTGCCAGATGCGTGCCCTATCCTATCTGTGCCGCCGAGACAGTGACCAAGCCTCAGG
ATATGGCCGAGAAGGACACCACCTTTGAGGCCCCTCCACTGGGCACACAGCCTGACTGTAATCCCACACC
TGAGAACGGCGAAGCCCCTGCCTCTACAAGCCCTACACAGAGCCTGCTGGTGGATAGCCAGGCCAGCAAG
ACCCTGCCTATTCCTACATCTGCCCCTGTGGCTCTGAGCAGCACAGGCAAAGGCGCGCCGGAAGATCAAG
TTGATCCAAGATTGATTGATGGCAAGGGCGGATCTCTGGAGGTGCTGTTCCAGGGACCAGGCGGAAGCGG
CAATCCCGGCGGCGATCTGGCCCCCCAGATGCTGCGCGAGCTGCAGGAGACCAATGCCGCCCTGCAGGAC
GTGCGCGAGCTGCTGCGCCACCGCGTGAAGGAGATCACCTTCCTGAAGAACACCGTGATGGAGTGCGACG
CCTGCGGTATGCAGCCCTCTAGAGGCTCCGGCTCCATCATCCCAGTTGAGGAGGAGAACCCGGACTTCTG
GAACCGCGAGGCAGCCGAGGCCCTGGGTGCCGCCAAGAAGCTGCAGCCTGCACAGACAGCCGCCAAGAAC
CTCATCATCTTCCTGGGCGATGGGATGGGGGTGTCTACGGTGACAGCTGCCAGGATCCTAAAAGGGCAGA
AGAAGGACAAACTGGGGCCTGAGATACCCCTGGCCATGGACCGCTTCCCATATGTGGCTCTGTCCAAGAC
ATACAATGTAGACAAACATGTGCCAGACAGTGGAGCCACAGCCACGGCCTACCTGTGCGGGGTCAAGGGC
AACTTCCAGACCATTGGCTTGAGTGCAGCCGCCCGCTTTAACCAGTGCAACACGACACGCGGCAACGAGG
TCATCTCCGTGATGAATCGGGCCAAGAAAGCAGGGAAGTCAGTGGGAGTGGTAACCACCACACGAGTGCA
GCACGCCTCGCCAGCCGGCACCTACGCCCACACGGTGAACCGCAACTGGTACTCGGACGCCGACGTGCCT
GCCTCGGCCCGCCAGGAGGGGTGCCAGGACATCGCTACGCAGCTCATCTCCAACATGGACATTGACGTGA
TCCTAGGTGGAGGCCGAAAGTACATGTTTCGCATGGGAACCCCAGACCCTGAGTACCCAGATGACTACAG
CCAAGGTGGGACCAGGCTGGACGGGAAGAATCTGGTGCAGGAATGGCTGGCGAAGCGCCAGGGTGCCCGG
TATGTGTGGAACCGCACTGAGCTCATGCAGGCTTCCCTGGACCCGTCTGTGACCCATCTCATGGGTCTCT
TTGAGCCTGGAGACATGAAATACGAGATCCACCGAGACTCCACACTGGACCCCTCCCTGATGGAGATGAC
AGAGGCTGCCCTGCGCCTGCTGAGCAGGAACCCCCGCGGCTTCTTCCTCTTCGTGGAGGGTGGTCGCATC
GACCATGGTCATCATGAAAGCAGGGCTTACCGGGCACTGACTGAGACGATCATGTTCGACGACGCCATTG
AGAGGGCGGGCCAGCTCACCAGCGAGGAGGACACGCTGAGCCTCGTCACTGCCGACCACTCCCACGTCTT
CTCCTTCGGAGGCTACCCCCTGCGAGGGAGCTCCATCTTCGGGCTGGCCCCTGGCAAGGCCCGGGACAGG
AAGGCCTACACGGTCCTCCTATACGGAAACGGTCCAGGCTATGTGCTCAAGGACGGCGCCCGGCCGGATG
TTACCGAGAGCGAGAGCGGGAGCCCCGAGTATCGGCAGCAGTCAGCAGTGCCCCTGGACGAAGAGACCCA
CGCAGGCGAGGACGTGGCGGTGTTCGCGCGCGGCCCGCAGGCGCACCTGGTTCACGGCGTGCAGGAGCAG
ACCTTCATAGCGCACGTCATGGCCTTCGCCGCCTGCCTGGAGCCCTACACCGCCTGCGACCTGGCGCCCC
CCGCCGGCACCACCGACGCCGCGCACCCGGGTGGCGGAGGACTGAACGACATCTTCGAGGCTCAGAAAAT
CGAATGGCACGAACATCACCATCACCATCACCATCACCATTAAGGCCGGCCTGTAGTCACTGGCACAACG
CGTTACCCGGTAAGCCAATCGGGTATACACGGTCGTCATACTGCAGACAGGGTTCTTCTACTTTGCAAGA
TAGTCTTGAGTAGTAAAATAAATAGATAGAGAAAATCAGCCTCGACTGTGCCTTCTAGTTGCCAGCCATC
TGTTGTTTGCCCCTCCCCCGTGCCTTCCTTGACCCTGGAAGGTGCCACTCCCACTGTCCTTTCCTAATAA
AATGAGGAAATTGCATCACAACACTCAACCCTATCTCGGTCTATTCTTTTGATTTATAAGGGATTTTGCC
GATTTCGGCCTATTGGTTAAAAAATGAGCTGATTTAACAAAAATTTAACGCGAATTAATTCTGTGGAATG
TGTGTCAGTTAGGGTGTGGAAAGTCCCCAGGCTCCCCAGCAGGCAGAAGTATGCAAAGCATGCATCTCAA
TTAGTCAGCAACCAGGTGTGGAAAGTCCCCAGGCTCCCCAGCAGGCAGAAGTATGCAAAGCATGCATCTC
AATTAGTCAGCAACCATAGTCCCGCCCCTAACTCCGCCCATCCCGCCCCTAACTCCGCCCAGTTCCGCCC
ATTCTCCGCCCCATGGCTGACTAATTTTTTTTATTTATGCAGAGGCCGAGGCCGCCTCTGCCTCTGAGCT
ATTCCAGAAGTAGTGAGGAGGCTTTTTTGGAGGCCTAGGCTTTTGCAAAAAGCTCCCGGGAGCTTGTATA
TCCATTTTCGGATCTGATCAGCACGTGTTGACAATTAATCATCGGCATAGTATATCGGCATAGTATAATA
CGACAAGGTGAGGAACTAAACCATGACCGAGTACAAGCCCACGGTGCGCCTCGCCACCCGCGACGACGTC
CCCAGGGCCGTACGCACCCTCGCCGCCGCGTTCGCCGACTACCCCGCCACGCGCCACACCGTCGATCCGG
ACCGCCACATCGAGCGGGTCACCGAGCTGCAAGAACTCTTCCTCACGCGCGTCGGGCTCGACATCGGCAA
GGTGTGGGTCGCGGACGACGGCGCCGCGGTGGCGGTCTGGACCACGCCGGAGAGCGTCGAAGCGGGGGCG
GTGTTCGCCGAGATCGGCCCGCGCATGGCCGAGTTGAGCGGTTCCCGGCTGGCCGCGCAGCAACAGATGG
AAGGCCTCCTGGCGCCGCACCGGCCCAAGGAGCCCGCGTGGTTCCTGGCCACCGTCGGCGTCTCGCCCGA
CCACCAGGGCAAGGGTCTGGGCAGCGCCGTCGTGCTCCCCGGAGTGGAGGCGGCCGAGCGCGCCGGGGTG
CCCGCCTTCCTGGAGACATCCGCGCCCCGCAACCTCCCCTTCTACGAGCGGCTCGGCTTCACCGTCACCG
CCGACGTCGAGGTGCCCGAAGGACCGCGCACCTGGTGCATGACCCGCAAGCCCGGTGCCTGACACGTGCT
ACGAGATTTCGATTCCACCGCCGCCTTCTATGAAAGGTTGGGCTTCGGAATCGTTTTCCGGGACGCCGGC
TGGATGATCCTCCAGCGCGGGGATCTCATGCTGGAGTTCTTCGCCCACCCCAACTTGTTTATTGCAGCTT
ATAATGGTTACAAATAAAGCAATAGCATCACAAATTTCACAAATAAAGCATTTTTTTCACTGCATTCTAG
TTGTGGTTTGTCCAAACTCATCAATGTATCTTATCATGTCTGTATACCGTCGACCTCTAGCTAGAGCTTG
GCGTAATCATGGTCATTACCAATGCTTAATCAGTGAGGCACCTATCTCAGCGATCTGTCTATTTCGTTCA
TCCATAGTTGCCTGACTCCCCGTCGTGTAGATAACTACGATACGGGAGGGCTTACCATCTGGCCCCAGCG
CTGCGATGATACCGCGAGAACCACGCTCACCGGCTCCGGATTTATCAGCAATAAACCAGCCAGCCGGAAG
GGCCGAGCGCAGAAGTGGTCCTGCAACTTTATCCGCCTCCATCCAGTCTATTAATTGTTGCCGGGAAGCT
AGAGTAAGTAGTTCGCCAGTTAATAGTTTGCGCAACGTTGTTGCCATCGCTACAGGCATCGTGGTGTCAC
GCTCGTCGTTTGGTATGGCTTCATTCAGCTCCGGTTCCCAACGATCAAGGCGAGTTACATGATCCCCCAT
GTTGTGCAAAAAAGCGGTTAGCTCCTTCGGTCCTCCGATCGTTGTCAGAAGTAAGTTGGCCGCAGTGTTA
TCACTCATGGTTATGGCAGCACTGCATAATTCTCTTACTGTCATGCCATCCGTAAGATGCTTTTCTGTGA
CTGGTGAGTACTCAACCAAGTCATTCTGAGAATAGTGTATGCGGCGACCGAGTTGCTCTTGCCCGGCGTC
AATACGGGATAATACCGCGCCACATAGCAGAACTTTAAAAGTGCTCATCATTGGAAAACGTTCTTCGGGG
CGAAAACTCTCAAGGATCTTACCGCTGTTGAGATCCAGTTCGATGTAACCCACTCGTGCACCCAACTGAT
CTTCAGCATCTTTTACTTTCACCAGCGTTTCTGGGTGAGCAAAAACAGGAAGGCAAAATGCCGCAAAAAA
GGGAATAAGGGCGACACGGAAATGTTGAATACTCATATTCTTCCTT
Features (pLannotate 1.2.2; 24 found; start..end, strand, type, name):
    119..143     -  CDS            KanR (fragment): aminoglycoside phosphotransferase; aph(3')-Ia; confers resistance to kanamycin
    254..842     +  rep_origin     ori: high-copy-number ColE1/pMB1/pBR322/pUC origin of replication
   1067..1084    +  terminator     rrnB T2 terminator (fragment): transcription terminator T2 from the E. coli rrnB gene
   1109..1128    -  CDS            lacZα (fragment): LacZα fragment of β-galactosidase; lacZ fragment
   1584..1600    +  protein_bind   lac operator: The lac repressor binds to the lac operator to inhibit transcription in E. coli. This inhibition can be relieved by adding lactose or isopropyl-β-D-thiogalactopyranoside (IPTG). lac repressor encoded by lacI
   1843..2146    +  enhancer       CMV enhancer: human cytomegalovirus immediate early enhancer
   2147..2350    +  promoter       CMV promoter: human cytomegalovirus (CMV) immediate early promoter
   2486..2529    +  intron         CMV intron (fragment): modified intron A from human cytomegalovirus
   2581..2599    +  promoter       SP6 promoter: promoter for bacteriophage SP6 RNA polymerase
   2603..2640    +  CDS            IgH signal sequence (fragment): signal sequence from the mouse immunoglobulin heavy chain variable region
   2728..3831    +  CDS            TNFRSF8 (fragment): TNR8_HUMAN - Also known as CD30 From Homo sapiens (Human).
   3928..4107    +  CDS            Comp (fragment): COMP_RAT - Experimental evidence at protein level: Swiss-Prot protein existence level 1. May play a role in the structural integrity of cartilage via its interaction with other extracellular matrix proteins such as the collagens and fibronectin. Can mediate the interaction of chondrocytes with the cartilage extracellular matrix through interaction with cell surface integrin receptors. Could play a role in the pathogenesis of osteoarthritis. Potent suppressor of apoptosis in both primary chondrocytes and transformed cells. Suppresses apoptosis by blocking the activation of caspase-3 and by indu
   4095..5547    +  CDS            SEAP (fragment): secreted alkaline phosphatase from human placenta The natural enzyme has a C-terminal transmembrane sequence that is replaced by a GPI anchor.
   5572..5613    +  CDS            AviTag™ (fragment): peptide tag that allows for enzymatic biotinylation
   5617..5640    +  CDS            8xHis: 8xHis affinity tag
   5786..5897    +  polyA_signal   bGH poly(A) signal: bovine growth hormone polyadenylation signal
   5898..6006    +  rep_origin     f1 ori (fragment): f1 bacteriophage origin of replication; arrow indicates direction of (+) strand synthesis
   6020..6349    +  promoter       SV40 promoter: SV40 enhancer and early promoter
   6397..6444    +  promoter       EM7 promoter: synthetic bacterial promoter&nbsp
   6463..7062    +  CDS            PuroR (fragment): puromycin N-acetyltransferase; pac from Streptomyces; confers resistance to puromycin
   7072..7197    +  CDS            ble (fragment): BLE_KLEPN - Experimental evidence at protein level: Swiss-Prot protein existence level 1. Binding protein with a strong affinity to the bleomycin family of antibiotics. Binds to CL990; an antimitotic-antibiotic compound. From Klebsiella pneumoniae.
   7192..7313    +  polyA_signal   SV40 poly(A) signal: SV40 polyadenylation signal
   7366..8226    -  CDS            AmpR: β-lactamase; bla; confers resistance to ampicillin, carbenicillin, and related antibiotics
   8229..89      -  promoter       AmpR promoter (fragment) (across the origin): bla
