[The description below was written by a language model from this plasmid's Addgene catalogue record and pLannotate feature annotations shown in this document.]
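Description:
pD649-HAsp-TNFRSF8-COMP5AP-AviTag-9xHis is a mammalian expression plasmid (8,236 bp in the deposited full sequence) built on the pD649 backbone for producing a secreted, tagged form of the extracellular domain of human TNFRSF8 (CD30). It is maintained in E. coli as a high-copy plasmid through a ColE1/pUC-type origin and selected with ampicillin via the β-lactamase gene. A separate cassette, in which the SV40 early promoter and the bacterial EM7 promoter precede a puromycin N-acetyltransferase coding sequence and an SV40 poly(A) signal, should allow puromycin selection in mammalian cells. The annotation software also flags short fragments of KanR, lacZα, ble and the f1 origin, which appear to be backbone remnants rather than functional elements.

Expression is driven by the CMV immediate-early enhancer and promoter, followed by a piece of CMV intron A and an SP6 promoter that also serves as a sequencing primer site. The open reading frame begins with a signal peptide; the plasmid name calls it HAsp, while the annotation matches it partially to a mouse IgH signal sequence. The TNFRSF8 ectodomain follows, cloned between retained NotI and AscI sites. It is fused at its C terminus to the coiled-coil region of rat cartilage oligomeric matrix protein, which assembles the fusion into pentamers, and then to human placental alkaline phosphatase as an enzymatic reporter. An AviTag for site-specific enzymatic biotinylation and a polyhistidine tag for affinity purification follow (9xHis by name, annotated as 8xHis), and a bGH poly(A) signal ends the transcription unit.

The multimeric, enzyme-labelled secreted protein suits high-avidity binding assays, and the plasmid belongs to a collection made to map interactions among human cell-surface proteins. The depositor notes that some plasmids in the collection may carry an IS4-like transposase insertion upstream of the CMV promoter; none is annotated here.
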