Addgene plasmid #157368: pD649-HAsp-TNFRSF8-COMP5AP-AviTag-9xHis
Purpose: Mammalian expression of cell-surface protein extracellular domain fused to COMP5AP-AviTag-9xHis. Protein is secreted from cells.
Depositing lab: Chris Garcia. Depositing organization: Stanford University. Publication: A Human IgSF Cell-Surface Interactome Reveals a Complex Network of Protein-Protein Interactions. Wojtowicz WM, Vielmetter J, Fernandes RA, Siepe DH, Eastman CL, Chisholm GB, Cox S, Klock H, Anderson PW, Rue SM, Miller JJ, Glaser SM, Bragstad ML, Vance J, Lam AW, Lesley SA, Zinn K, Garcia KC. Cell. 2020 Aug 20;182(4):1027-1043.e17. doi: 10.1016/j.cell.2020.07.025. PubMed 32822567.
Backbone
  Vector backbone: pD649
  Backbone size w/o insert (bp): 7153
  Vector type: Mammalian Expression
Growth in bacteria
  Bacterial resistance: Ampicillin, 100 μg/mL
  Growth temperature: 37°C
  Growth strain: DH5alpha
  Copy number: High Copy
Gene/Insert
  Gene/Insert name: TNFRSF8 (alt name: TNR8)
  Species: H. sapiens (human)
  Insert size (bp): 1083
  Entrez Gene: TNFRSF8 (a.k.a. CD30, D1S166E, Ki-1)
  Promoter: CMV/SP6
  Tag / fusion protein: COMP5AP-AviTag-9xHis (C terminal on backbone)
  Cloning method: Restriction Enzyme; 5′ cloning site GCGGCCGC (not destroyed); 3′ cloning site GGCGCGCC (not destroyed)
  Sequencing primers: 5′ ATTTAGGTGACACTATAG; 3′ CGTCGCACTCCATCACGGTG
Resource information
  A portion of this plasmid was derived from a plasmid made by: synthesis by ThermoFisher
Terms and licenses: Academic/Nonprofit Terms; Industry Terms: Not Available to Industry
Depositor comments: Some plasmids in this collection may have an IS4-like element ISVsa5 family transposase upstream of the CMV promoter.
How to cite: pD649-HAsp-TNFRSF8-COMP5AP-AviTag-9xHis was a gift from Chris Garcia (Addgene plasmid # 157368 ; http://n2t.net/addgene:157368 ; RRID:Addgene_157368)
