>Addgene plasmid #157368 | pD649-HAsp-TNFRSF8-COMP5AP-AviTag-9xHis | depositor partial sequence | sequence record 303846 | insert (extracellular domain)
TTTCCACAAGACAGACCCTTCGAGGATACCTGCCACGGCAACCCCAGCCACTACTACGATAAGGCCGTGC
GGAGATGCTGCTACAGATGCCCCATGGGACTGTTCCCCACACAGCAGTGCCCTCAGAGGCCTACCGATTG
CAGAAAGCAGTGCGAGCCCGACTACTACCTGGACGAGGCCGATAGATGTACCGCCTGCGTGACCTGCAGC
AGAGATGACCTGGTGGAAAAGACCCCTTGCGCCTGGAACAGCAGCAGAGTGTGCGAGTGTAGACCCGGCA
TGTTCTGTAGCACCAGCGCCGTGAATAGCTGCGCCAGATGCTTCTTCCACAGCGTGTGTCCTGCCGGCAT
GATCGTGAAGTTTCCCGGCACAGCCCAGAAAAACACCGTGTGCGAACCTGCCTCTCCTGGCGTTAGTCCT
GCCTGTGCCTCTCCAGAGAACTGCAAAGAGCCTAGCAGCGGCACAATCCCTCAGGCCAAGCCTACACCTG
TGTCTCCAGCCACAAGCAGCGCCAGCACAATGCCTGTTAGAGGCGGAACCAGACTGGCCCAAGAAGCCGC
CAGCAAGCTGACAAGAGCCCCTGATAGCCCTAGCTCCGTGGGCAGACCTAGCTCTGATCCTGGCCTGTCT
CCTACACAGCCCTGTCCTGAAGGCAGCGGCGACTGTAGGAAACAGTGCGAACCAGATTACTATCTCGATG
AGGCCGGCAGATGCACAGCCTGTGTGTCTTGTAGCAGGGACGACCTGGTCGAGAAAACTCCCTGTGCTTG
GAACAGCTCCCGGACCTGCGAATGCAGACCTGGAATGATCTGTGCCACCTCCGCCACCAACTCTTGTGCC
AGATGCGTGCCCTATCCTATCTGTGCCGCCGAGACAGTGACCAAGCCTCAGGATATGGCCGAGAAGGACA
CCACCTTTGAGGCCCCTCCACTGGGCACACAGCCTGACTGTAATCCCACACCTGAGAACGGCGAAGCCCC
TGCCTCTACAAGCCCTACACAGAGCCTGCTGGTGGATAGCCAGGCCAGCAAGACCCTGCCTATTCCTACA
TCTGCCCCTGTGGCTCTGAGCAGCACAGGCAAA
